>Addgene plasmid #144630 | TFORF3154 | addgene full sequence | sequence record 347673 | Addgene NGS Result
GGCTCCGGTGCCCGTCAGTGGGCAGAGCGCACATCGCCCACAGTCCCCGAGAAGTTGGGGGGAGGGGTCG
GCAATTGAACCGGTGCCTAGAGAAGGTGGCGCGGGGTAAACTGGGAAAGTGATGTCGTGTACTGGCTCCG
CCTTTTTCCCGAGGGTGGGGGAGAACCGTATATAAGTGCAGTAGTCGCCGTGAACGTTCTTTTTCGCAAC
GGGTTTGCCGCCAGAACACAGGTAAGTGCCGTGTGTGGTTCCCGCGGGCCTGGCCTCTTTACGGGTTATG
GCCCTTGCGTGCCTTGAATTACTTCCACCTGGCTGCAGTACGTGATTCTTGATCCCGAGCTTCGGGTTGG
AAGTGGGTGGGAGAGTTCGAGGCCTTGCGCTTAAGGAGCCCCTTCGCCTCGTGCTTGAGTTGAGGCCTGG
CCTGGGCGCTGGGGCCGCCGCGTGCGAATCTGGTGGCACCTTCGCGCCTGTCTCGCTGCTTTCGATAAGT
CTCTAGCCATTTAAAATTTTTGATGACCTGCTGCGACGCTTTTTTTCTGGCAAGATAGTCTTGTAAATGC
GGGCCAAGATCTGCACACTGGTATTTCGGTTTTTGGGGCCGCGGGCGGCGACGGGGCCCGTGCGTCCCAG
CGCACATGTTCGGCGAGGCGGGGCCTGCGAGCGCGGCCACCGAGAATCGGACGGGGGTAGTCTCAAGCTG
GCCGGCCTGCTCTGGTGCCTGGCCTCGCGCCGCCGTGTATCGCCCCGCCCTGGGCGGCAAGGCTGGCCCG
GTCGGCACCAGTTGCGTGAGCGGAAAGATGGCCGCTTCCCGGCCCTGCTGCAGGGAGCTCAAAATGGAGG
ACGCGGCGCTCGGGAGAGCGGGCGGGTGAGTCACCCACACAAAGGAAAAGGGCCTTTCCGTCCTCAGCCG
TCGCTTCATGTGACTCCACGGAGTACCGGGCGCCGTCCAGGCACCTCGATTAGTTCTCGAGCTTTTGGAG
TACGTCGTCTTTAGGTTGGGGGGAGGGGTTTTATGCGATGGAGTTTCCCCACACTGAGTGGGTGGAGACT
GAAGTTAGGCCAGCTTGGCACTTGATGTAATTCTCCTTGGAATTTGCCCTTTTTGAGTTTGGATCTTGGT
TCATTCTCAAGCCTCAGACAGTGGTTCAAAGTTTTTTTCTTCCATTTCAGGTGTCGTGAGGCTAGCATCG
ATTGATCAACAAGTTTGTACAAAAAAGTTGGCACCATGGAAAGGGAAGGTATCTGGCATTCTACTCTAGG
GGAAACCTGGGAACCTAATAATTGGTTAGAGGGACAACAGGATAGTCATCTGAGCCAAGTGGGAGTTACC
CATAAGGAAACCTTCACTGAGATGAGAGTATGTGGAGGTAATGAATTTGAAAGATGTTCCAGTCAGGATT
CAATCCTTGATACACAGCAAAGCATTCCTATGGTAAAAAGGCCCCATAACTGTAATTCACATGGAGAAGA
TGCCACACAAAATTCTGAGTTAATTAAAACTCAAAGAATGTTTGTAGGAAAGAAGATCTATGAATGTAAT
CAGTGCAGCAAAACCTTCAGTCAGAGCTCATCCCTTCTTAAGCACCAGAGGATTCATACTGGGGAGAAAC
CCTATAAGTGTAATGTATGTGGGAAACACTTCATTGAACGATCCTCCCTTACTGTACATCAAAGAATTCA
TACTGGAGAGAAACCCTATAAATGTAATGAATGTGGGAAAGCCTTTAGTCAGAGCATGAATCTTACTGTC
CATCAACGAACTCACACCGGAGAGAAACCCTATCAGTGTAAAGAGTGTGGCAAAGCCTTCCATAAGAATT
CATCTCTTATTCAGCATGAAAGGATTCATACTGGAGAGAAACCCTACAAATGTAATGAATGTGGTAAAGC
TTTTACCCAAAGCATGAATTTGACAGTTCATCAGAGAACTCATACAGGAGAAAAACCCTATGAATGTAAT
GAATGTGGAAAAGCCTTCAGTCAAAGCATGCATCTTATTGTACATCAGAGAAGCCATACTGGAGAAAAAC
CCTATGAGTGTAGTCAGTGTGGAAAAGCCTTTAGTAAGAGCTCAACTCTTACCCTACATCAGCGAAATCA
CACTGGAGAAAAACCTTACAAATGTAACAAATGCGGGAAATCCTTTAGCCAAAGTACATATCTTATAGAA
CATCAGAGACTTCATTCTGGAGTAAAACCTTTTGAATGTAACGAGTGTGGAAAAGCTTTCAGTAAGAATT
CATCTCTAACTCAACATCGGAGAATTCACACTGGAGAGAAACCTTATGAGTGTATGGTGTGTGGAAAACA
TTTCACTGGACGATCATCCCTTACCGTGCATCAGGTCATTCACACTGGAGAGAAACCTTATGAGTGCAAT
GAATGTGGAAAGGCATTCAGCCAGAGTGCTTACCTTATTGAACATCAAAGAATTCATACTGGTGAGAAAC
CCTATGAATGTGATCAGTGTGGAAAAGCCTTCATTAAGAATTCATCCCTTACAGTGCATCAGAGAACTCA
TACAGGAGAGAAACCCTATCAGTGTAATGAATGCGGAAAAGCCTTCAGCCGGAGTACAAACCTTACACGA
CATCAAAGAACTCATACGTTGCCAACTTTCTTGTACAAAGTGGTTGATATCGGTAAGCCTATCCCTAACC
CTCTCCTCGGTCTCGATTCTACGTAGTAATGAACTAGCCCGTAACTTGAAAGTATTTCGATTTCTTGGCT
TTATATATCTTGTGGAAAGGACGACCAAATCACGATATTTTGAGTATAACGCGTTAAGTCGACAATCAAC
CTCTGGATTACAAAATTTGTGAAAGATTGACTGGTATTCTTAACTATGTTGCTCCTTTTACGCTATGTGG
ATACGCTGCTTTAATGCCTTTGTATCATGCTATTGCTTCCCGTATGGCTTTCATTTTCTCCTCCTTGTAT
AAATCCTGGTTGCTGTCTCTTTATGAGGAGTTGTGGCCCGTTGTCAGGCAACGTGGCGTGGTGTGCACTG
TGTTTGCTGACGCAACCCCCACTGGTTGGGGCATTGCCACCACCTGTCAGCTCCTTTCCGGGACTTTCGC
TTTCCCCCTCCCTATTGCCACGGCGGAACTCATCGCCGCCTGCCTTGCCCGCTGCTGGACAGGGGCTCGG
CTGTTGGGCACTGACAATTCCGTGGTGTTGTCGGGGAAATCATCGTCCTTTCCTTGGCTGCTCGCCTGTG
TTGCCACCTGGATTCTGCGCGGGACGTCCTTCTGCTACGTCCCTTCGGCCCTCAATCCAGCGGACCTTCC
TTCCCGCGGCCTGCTGCCGGCTCTGCGGCCTCTTCCGCGTCTTCGCCTTCGCCCTCAGACGAGTCGGATC
TCCCTTTGGGCCGCCTCCCCGCGTCGACTTTAAGACCAATGACTTACAAGGCAGCTGTAGATCTTAGCCA
CTTTTTAAAAGAAAAGGGGGGACTGGAAGGGCTAATTCACTCCCAACGAAGACAAGATCTGCTTTTTGCT
TGTACTGGGTCTCTCTGGTTAGACCAGATCTGAGCCTGGGAGCTCTCTGGCTAACTAGGGAACCCACTGC
TTAAGCCTCAATAAAGCTTGCCTTGAGTGCTTCAAGTAGTGTGTGCCCGTCTGTTGTGTGACTCTGGTAA
CTAGAGATCCCTCAGACCCTTTTAGTCAGTGTGGAAAATCTCTAGCAGTACGTATAGTAGTTCATGTCAT
CTTATTATTCAGTATTTATAACTTGCAAAGAAATGAATATCAGAGAGTGAGAGGAACTTGTTTATTGCAG
CTTATAATGGTTACAAATAAAGCAATAGCATCACAAATTTCACAAATAAAGCATTTTTTTCACTGCATTC
TAGTTGTGGTTTGTCCAAACTCATCAATGTATCTTATCATGTCTGGCTCTAGCTATCCCGCCCCTAACTC
CGCCCATCCCGCCCCTAACTCCGCCCAGTTCCGCCCATTCTCCGCCCCATGGCTGACTAATTTTTTTTAT
TTATGCAGAGGCCGAGGCCGCCTCGGCCTCTGAGCTATTCCAGAAGTAGTGAGGAGGCTTTTTTGGAGGC
CTAGGGACGTACCCAATTCGCCCTATAGTGAGTCGTATTACGCGCGCTCACTGGCCGTCGTTTTACAACG
TCGTGACTGGGAAAACCCTGGCGTTACCCAACTTAATCGCCTTGCAGCACATCCCCCTTTCGCCAGCTGG
CGTAATAGCGAAGAGGCCCGCACCGATCGCCCTTCCCAACAGTTGCGCAGCCTGAATGGCGAATGGG
[124 nt withheld, positions 4268-4391]
C
[91 nt withheld, positions 4393-4483]
A
[49 nt withheld, positions 4485-4533]
CCTTTGACGTTGGAGTCCACGTTCTTT
[37 nt withheld, positions 4561-4597]
ACCCTATCTCGGTCTATTCTTTTGATTTATAAGGGATTTTGCCGATTTCGGCCTATTGGTTAAAAAATGA
GCTGATTTAACAAAAATTTAACGCGAATTTTAACAAAATATTAACGCTTACAATTTAGGTGGCACTTTTC
GGGGAAATGTGCGCGGAACCCCTATTTGTTTATTTTTCTAAATACATTCAAATATGTATCCGCTCATGAG
ACAATAACCCTGATAAATGCTTCAATAATATTGAAAAAGGAAGAGTATGAGTATTCAACATTTCCGTGTC
GCCCTTATTCCCTTTTTTGCGGCATTTTGCCTTCCTGTTTTTGCTCACCCAGAAACGCTGGTGAAAGTAA
AAGATGCTGAAGATCAGTTGGGTGCACGAGTGGGTTACATCGAACTGGATCTCAACAGCGGTAAGATCCT
TGAGAGTTTTCGCCCCGAAGAACGTTTTCCAATGATGAGCACTTTTAAAGTTCTGCTATGTGGCGCGGTA
TTATCCCGTATTGACGCCGGGCAAGAGCAACTCGGTCGCCGCATACACTATTCTCAGAATGACTTGGTTG
AGTACTCACCAGTCACAGAAAAGCATCTTACGGATGGCATGACAGTAAGAGAATTATGCAGTGCTGCCAT
AACCATGAGTGATAACACTGCGGCCAACTTACTTCTGACAACGATCGGAGGACCGAAGGAGCTAACCGCT
TTTTTGCACAACATGGGGGATCATGTAACTCGCCTTGATCGTTGGGAACCGGAGCTGAATGAAGCCATAC
CAAACGACGAGCGTGACACCACGATGCCTGTAGCAATGGCAACAACGTTGCGCAAACTATTAACTGGCGA
ACTACTTACTCTAGCTTCCCGGCAACAATTAATAGACTGGATGGAGGCGGATAAAGTTGCAGGACCACTT
CTGCGCTCGGCCCTTCCGGCTGGCTGGTTTATTGCTGATAAATCTGGAGCCGGTGAGCGTGGGTCTCGCG
GTATCATTGCAGCACTGGGGCCAGATGGTAAGCCCTCCCGTATCGTAGTTATCTACACGACGGGGAGTCA
GGCAACTATGGATGAACGAAATAGACAGATCGCTGAGATAGGTGCCTCACTGATTAAGCATTGGTAACTG
TCAGACCAAGTTTACTCATATATACTTTAGATTGATTTAAAACTTCATTTTTAATTTAAAAGGATCTAGG
TGAAGATCCTTTTTGATAATCTCATGACCAAAATCCCTTAACGTGAGTTTTCGTTCCACTGAGCGTCAGA
CCCCGTAGAAAAGATCAAAGGATCTTCTTGAGATCCTTTTTTTCTGCGCGTAATCTGCTGCTTGCAAACA
AAAAAACCACCGCTACCAGCGGTGGTTTGTTTGCCGGATCAAGAGCTACCAACTCTTTTTCCGAAGGTAA
CTGGCTTCAGCAGAGCGCAGATACCAAATACTGTTCTTCTAGTGTAGCCGTAGTTAGGCCACCACTTCAA
GAACTCTGTAGCACCGCCTACATACCTCGCTCTGCTAATCCTGTTACCAGTGGCTGCTGCCAGTGGCGAT
AAGTCGTGTCTTACCGGGTTGGACTCAAGACGATAGTTACCGGATAAGGCGCAGCGGTCGGGCTGAACGG
GGGGTTCGTGCACACAGCCCAGCTTGGAGCGAACGACCTACACCGAACTGAGATACCTACAGCGTGAGCT
ATGAGAAAGCGCCACGCTTCCCGAAGGGAGAAAGGCGGACAGGTATCCGGTAAGCGGCAGGGTCGGAACA
GGAGAGCGCACGAGGGAGCTTCCAGGGGGAAACGCCTGGTATCTTTATAGTCCTGTCGGGTTTCGCCACC
TCTGACTTGAGCGTCGATTTTTGTGATGCTCGTCAGGGGGGCGGAGCCTATGGAAAAACGCCAGCAACGC
GGCCTTTTTACGGTTCCTGGCCTTTTGCTGGCCTTTTGCTCACATGTTCTTTCCTGCGTTATCCCCTGAT
TCTGTGGATAACCGTATTACCGCCTTTGAGTGAGCTGATACCGCTCGCCGCAGCCGAACGACCGAGCGCA
GCGAGTCAGTGAGCGAGGAAGCGGAAGAGCGCCCAATACGCAAACCGCCTCTCCCCGCGCGTTGGCCGAT
TCATTAATGCAGCTGGCACGACAGGTTTCCCGACTGGAAAGCGGGCAGTGAGCGCAACGCAATTAATGTG
AGTTAGCTCACTCATTAGGCACCCCAGGCTTTACACTTTATGCTTCCGGCTCGTATGTTGTGTGGAATTG
TGAGCGGATAACAATTTCACACAGGAAACAGCTATGACCATGATTACGCCAAGCGCGCAATTAACCCTCA
CTAAAGGGAACAAAAGCTGGAGCTGCAAGCTTAATGTAGTCTTATGCAATACTCTTGTAGTCTTGCAACA
TGGTAACGATGAGTTAGCAACATGCCTTACAAGGAGAGAAAAAGCACCGTGCATGCCGATTGGTGGAAGT
AAGGTGGTACGATCGTGCCTTATTAGGAAGGCAACAGACGGGTCTGACATGGATTGGACGAACCACTGAA
TTGCCGCATTGCAGAGATATTGTATTTAAGTGCCTAGCTCGATACATAAACGGGTCTCTCTGGTTAGACC
AGATCTGAGCCTGGGAGCTCTCTGGCTAACTAGGGAACCCACTGCTTAAGCCTCAATAAAGCTTGCCTTG
AGTGCTTCAAGTAGTGTGTGCCCGTCTGTTGTGTGACTCTGGTAACTAGAGATCCCTCAGACCCTTTTAG
TCAGTGTGGAAAATCTCTAGCAGTGGCGCCCGAACAGGGACTTGAAAGCGAAAGGGAAACCAGAGGAGCT
CTCTCGACGCAGGACTCGGCTTGCTGAAGCGCGCACGGCAAGAGGCGAGGGGCGGCGACTGGTGAGTACG
CCAAAAATTTTGACTAGCGGAGGCTAGAAGGAGAGAGATGGGTGCGAGAGCGTCAGTATTAAGCGGGGGA
GAATTAGATCGCGATGGGAAAAAATTCGGTTAAGGCCAGGGGGAAAGAAAAAATATAAATTAAAACATAT
AGTATGGGCAAGCAGGGAGCTAGAACGATTCGCAGTTAATCCTGGCCTGTTAGAAACATCAGAAGGCTGT
AGACAAATACTGGGACAGCTACAACCATCCCTTCAGACAGGATCAGAAGAACTTAGATCATTATATAATA
CAGTAGCAACCCTCTATTGTGTGCATCAAAGGATAGAGATAAAAGACACCAAGGAAGCTTTAGACAAGAT
AGAGGAAGAGCAAAACAAAAGTAAGACCACCGCACAGCAAGCGGCCGCTGATCTTCAGACCTGGAGGAGG
AGATATGAGGGACAATTGGAGAAGTGAATTATATAAATATAAAGTAGTAAAAATTGAACCATTAGGAGTA
GCACCCACCAAGGCAAAGAGAAGAGTGGTGCAGAGAGAAAAAAGAGCAGTGGGAATAGGAGCTTTGTTCC
TTGGGTTCTTGGGAGCAGCAGGAAGCACTATGGGCGCAGCGTCAATGACGCTGACGGTACAGGCCAGACA
ATTATTGTCTGGTATAGTGCAGCAGCAGAACAATTTGCTGAGGGCTATTGAGGCGCAACAGCATCTGTTG
CAACTCACAGTCTGGGGCATCAAGCAGCTCCAGGCAAGAATCCTGGCTGTGGAAAGATACCTAAAGGATC
AACAGCTCCTGGGGATTTGGGGTTGCTCTGGAAAACTCATTTGCACCACTGCTGTGCCTTGGAATGCTAG
TTGGAGTAATAAATCTCTGGAACAGATTTGGAATCACACGACCTGGATGGAGTGGGACAGAGAAATTAAC
AATTACACAAGCTTAATACACTCCTTAATTGAAGAATCGCAAAACCAGCAAGAAAAGAATGAACAAGAAT
TATTGGAATTAGATAAATGGGCAAGTTTGTGGAATTGGTTTAACATAACAAATTGGCTGTGGTATATAAA
ATTATTCATAATGATAGTAGGAGGCTTGGTAGGTTTAAGAATAGTTTTTGCTGTACTTTCTATAGTGAAT
AGAGTTAGGCAGGGATATTCACCATTATCGTTTCAGACCCACCTCCCAACCCCGAGGGGACCCATGCATT
GCATCTCAATTAGTCAGCAACCAGGTGTGGAAAGTCCCCAGGCTCCCCAGCAGGCAGAAGTATGCAAAGC
ATGCGTCTCAATTAGTCAGCAACCATAGTCCCGCCCCTAACTCCGCCCATCCCGCCCCTAACTCCGCCCA
GTTCCGCCCATTCTCCGCCCCATGGCTGACTAATTTTTTTTATTTATGCAGAGGCCGAGGCCGCCTCGGC
CTCTGAGCTATTCCAGAAGTAGTGAGGAGGCTTTTTTGGAGGCCTAGGCTTTTGCAAAAAGCTTTCTAGA
GGTACCACCGGAGCTTACCATGACCGAGTACAAGCCCACGGTGCGCCTCGCCACCCGCGACGACGTCCCC
AGGGCCGTACGCACCCTCGCCGCCGCGTTCGCCGACTACCCCGCCACGCGCCACACCGTCGATCCGGACC
GCCACATCGAGCGGGTCACCGAGCTGCAAGAACTCTTCCTCACGCGCGTCGGGCTCGACATCGGCAAGGT
GTGGGTCGCGGACGACGGCGCCGCCGTGGCGGTCTGGACCACGCCGGAGAGCGTCGAAGCGGGGGCGGTG
TTCGCCGAGATCGGCCCGCGCATGGCCGAGTTGAGCGGTTCCCGGCTGGCCGCGCAGCAACAGATGGAAG
GCCTCCTGGCGCCGCACCGGCCCAAGGAGCCCGCGTGGTTCCTGGCCACCGTCGGCGTCTCGCCCGACCA
CCAGGGCAAGGGTCTGGGCAGCGCCGTCGTGCTCCCCGGAGTGGAGGCGGCCGAGCGCGCCGGGGTGCCC
GCCTTCCTGGAGACCTCCGCGCCCCGCAACCTCCCCTTCTACGAGCGGCTCGGCTTCACCGTCACCGCCG
ACGTCGAGGTGCCCGAAGGACCGCGCACCTGGTGCATGACCCGCAAGCCCGGTGCCAGTTAACGAATTCT
AGATCTTGAGACAAATGGCAGTATTCATCCACAATTTTAAAAGAAAAGGGGGGATTGGGGGGTACAGTGC
AGGGGAAAGAATAGTAGACATAATAGCAACAGACATACAAACTAAAGAATTACAAAAACAAATTACAAAA
ATTCAAAATTTTCGGGTTTATTACAGGGACAGCAGAGATCCACTTTGGCGCCGGCTCGAGGCCTGCAGGT
GCAAAGATGGATAAAGTTTTAAACAGAGAGGAATCTTTGCAGCTAATGGACCTTCTAGGTCTTGAAAGGA
GTGGGAATT
Features (pLannotate 1.2.2; 34 found; start..end, strand, type, name):
      1..1179    +  promoter       EF-1α promoter: strong constitutive promoter for human elongation factor EF-1α
   1200..1217    +  protein_bind   attB1 (fragment): mutant version of attB; core recombination site for the Gateway® BP reaction BP Clonase™
   1226..1519    +  CDS            ZFP2 (fragment): ZFP2_HUMAN - Also known as ZNF751. Experimental evidence at protein level: Swiss-Prot protein existence level 1. Probable transcription factor involved in neuronal differentiation and/or phenotypic maintenance. From Homo sapiens (Human).
   2616..2633    -  protein_bind   attB2 (fragment): mutant version of attB; core recombination site for the Gateway® BP reaction BP Clonase™
   2642..2683    +  CDS            V5 tag: epitope tag from simian virus 5
   2699..2752    +  promoter       U6 promoter (fragment): RNA polymerase III promoter for human U6 snRNA
   2794..3382    +  misc_feature   WPRE: woodchuck hepatitis virus posttranscriptional regulatory element
   3433..3452    +  misc_feature   cPPT/CTS (fragment): central polypurine tract and central termination sequence of HIV-1
   3454..3687    +  LTR            3' LTR (ΔU3): self-inactivating 3' long terminal repeat (LTR) from HIV-1
   3765..3886    +  polyA_signal   SV40 poly(A) signal: SV40 polyadenylation signal
   3926..4061    +  rep_origin     SV40 ori: SV40 origin of replication
   4082..4100    -  promoter       T7 promoter: promoter for bacteriophage T7 RNA polymerase
   4108..4263    +  CDS            lacZα (fragment): LacZα fragment of β-galactosidase; lacZ fragment
   4268..4696    +  rep_origin     f1 ori (sequence partly withheld): f1 bacteriophage origin of replication; arrow indicates direction of (+) strand synthesis
   4749..4853    +  promoter       AmpR promoter: bla
   4854..5714    +  CDS            AmpR: β-lactamase; bla; confers resistance to ampicillin, carbenicillin, and related antibiotics
   5885..6473    +  rep_origin     ori: high-copy-number ColE1/pMB1/pBR322/pUC origin of replication
   6656..6748    +  CDS            lacI (fragment): lac repressor; lacI; The lac repressor binds to the lac operator to inhibit transcription in E. coli. This inhibition can be relieved by adding lactose or isopropyl-β-D-thiogalactopyranoside (IPTG).
   6761..6782    +  protein_bind   CAP binding site: CAP binding activates transcription in the presence of cAMP. E. coli catabolite activator protein
   6797..6827    +  promoter       lac promoter: promoter for the E. coli lac operon
   6835..6851    +  protein_bind   lac operator: The lac repressor binds to the lac operator to inhibit transcription in E. coli. This inhibition can be relieved by adding lactose or isopropyl-β-D-thiogalactopyranoside (IPTG). lac repressor encoded by lacI
   6896..6914    +  promoter       T3 promoter: promoter for bacteriophage T3 RNA polymerase
   6942..7168    +  promoter       RSV promoter: Rous sarcoma virus enhancer/promoter
   7169..7349    +  LTR            5' LTR (truncated): truncated 5' long terminal repeat (LTR) from HIV-1
   7396..7521    +  misc_feature   HIV-1 Ψ: packaging signal of human immunodeficiency virus type 1
   7505..7868    +  CDS            HIV-1 gag (fragment): gag protein from human immunodeficiency virus 1; gag
   8014..8247    +  misc_feature   RRE: The Rev response element (RRE) of HIV-1 allows for Rev-dependent mRNA export from the nucleus to the cytoplasm.
   8624..8650    +  CDS            Rev (fragment): human immunodeficiency virus 1 (HIV-1) Rev protein; rev; enhances nuclear export of unspliced and incompletely spliced viral mRNAs
   8657..8680    +  promoter       SV40 promoter (fragment): SV40 early promoter
   8681..8752    +  promoter       SV40 promoter (fragment): SV40 enhancer and early promoter
   8776..8911    +  rep_origin     SV40 ori: SV40 origin of replication
   8957..9553    +  CDS            PuroR (fragment): puromycin N-acetyltransferase; pac from Streptomyces; confers resistance to puromycin
   9602..9719    +  misc_feature   cPPT/CTS: central polypurine tract and central termination sequence of HIV-1
   9784..9850    +  CDS            small t antigen (fragment): SV40 (simian virus 40) small t antigen
