[The description below was written by a language model from this plasmid's Addgene catalogue record and pLannotate feature annotations shown in this document.]
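Description:
TFORF3154 is a third-generation-style, self-inactivating lentiviral expression plasmid built on the pLX_TRC317 backbone. It belongs to a barcoded library of transcription factor open reading frames designed for pooled overexpression screens. It is propagated in E. coli through a high-copy ColE1/pUC-type origin with ampicillin resistance (β-lactamase), and it also carries an f1 origin. The record recommends a recombination-tolerant strain and notes that recombination can occur, as is common for plasmids containing LTR repeats.

The payload is human ZFP2 (also known as ZNF751), a probable zinc-finger transcription factor. It was inserted by Gateway cloning, so attB1 and attB2 remnants flank the ORF. Expression is driven by the strong constitutive EF-1α promoter, and the ORF is fused at its C terminus to a V5 epitope tag for detection. The automated annotation labels only the first part of the ORF as ZFP2, although the attB sites span a region consistent with the full insert. According to the catalogue entry, each construct in the collection carries a unique 24-bp barcode that identifies the transcription factor in pooled readouts. The barcode is not annotated in the feature table. A WPRE downstream of the cassette enhances transcript stability and expression.

The viral elements comprise an RSV promoter-driven truncated 5' LTR, the HIV-1 Ψ packaging signal with a gag fragment, the RRE, cPPT/CTS, and a ΔU3 3' LTR followed by an SV40 poly(A) signal. An SV40 promoter-driven puromycin N-acetyltransferase cassette allows selection of transduced mammalian cells. The construct is used to produce lentivirus for stable ZFP2 overexpression, for example in directed differentiation screens.
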