Addgene plasmid #144630: TFORF3154
Purpose: Lentiviral vector for overexpressing transcription factor ORFs with unique 24-bp barcodes. Barcodes facilitate identification of transcription factors in pooled screens.
Depositing lab: Feng Zhang. Depositing organization: Broad Institute. Publication: A transcription factor atlas of directed differentiation. Joung J, Ma S, Tay T, Geiger-Schuller KR, Kirchgatterer PC, Verdine VK, Guo B, Arias-Garcia MA, Allen WE, Singh A, Kuksenko O, Abudayyeh OO, Gootenberg JS, Fu Z, Macrae RK, Buenrostro JD, Regev A, Zhang F. Cell. 2023 Jan 5;186(1):209-229.e26. doi: 10.1016/j.cell.2022.11.026. PubMed 36608654.
Backbone
  Vector backbone: pLX_TRC317
  Backbone manufacturer: Broad Institute Genetic Perturbation Platform
  Backbone size w/o insert (bp): 8264
  Vector type: Mammalian Expression, Lentiviral
  Selectable markers: Puromycin
Growth in bacteria
  Bacterial resistance: Ampicillin, 100 μg/mL
  Growth temperature: 37°C
  Growth strain: NEB Stable
  Copy number: High Copy
Gene/Insert
  Gene/Insert name: ZFP2
  Species: H. sapiens (human)
  Insert size (bp): 1592
  Entrez Gene: ZFP2 (a.k.a. ZNF751, FLJ21628)
  Promoter: EF1a
  Tag / fusion protein: V5 (C terminal on insert)
  Cloning method: Gateway Cloning
  Sequencing primers: 5′ GGGTGGAGACTGAAGTTAGGCCAG; 3′ CACATAGCGTAAAAGGAGCAACATAG
Resource information
  A portion of this plasmid was derived from a plasmid made by: Broad Institute Genetic Perturbation Platform
Terms and licenses: Academic/Nonprofit Terms; Industry Terms: Not Available to Industry
Depositor comments: NM_030613.3 Please test multiple small colonies in case of plasmid recombination. To make this collection available in a timely manner, a portion of this collection was not fully sequenced by Addgene. If an Addgene verified full plasmid sequence is not available, please contact us prior to placing an order to request the full sequence.
How to cite: TFORF3154 was a gift from Feng Zhang (Addgene plasmid # 144630 ; http://n2t.net/addgene:144630 ; RRID:Addgene_144630)
