>Addgene plasmid #144630 | TFORF3154 | depositor partial sequence | sequence record 286005 | Insert
ATCGATTGATCAACAAGTTTGTACAAAAAAGTTGGCACCATGGAAAGGGAAGGTATCTGGCATTCTACTC
TAGGGGAAACCTGGGAACCTAATAATTGGTTAGAGGGACAACAGGATAGTCATCTGAGCCAAGTGGGAGT
TACCCATAAGGAAACCTTCACTGAGATGAGAGTATGTGGAGGTAATGAATTTGAAAGATGTTCCAGTCAG
GATTCAATCCTTGATACACAGCAAAGCATTCCTATGGTAAAAAGGCCCCATAACTGTAATTCACATGGAG
AAGATGCCACACAAAATTCTGAGTTAATTAAAACTCAAAGAATGTTTGTAGGAAAGAAGATCTATGAATG
TAATCAGTGCAGCAAAACCTTCAGTCAGAGCTCATCCCTTCTTAAGCACCAGAGGATTCATACTGGGGAG
AAACCCTATAAGTGTAATGTATGTGGGAAACACTTCATTGAACGATCCTCCCTTACTGTACATCAAAGAA
TTCATACTGGAGAGAAACCCTATAAATGTAATGAATGTGGGAAAGCCTTTAGTCAGAGCATGAATCTTAC
TGTCCATCAACGAACTCACACCGGAGAGAAACCCTATCAGTGTAAAGAGTGTGGCAAAGCCTTCCATAAG
AATTCATCTCTTATTCAGCATGAAAGGATTCATACTGGAGAGAAACCCTACAAATGTAATGAATGTGGTA
AAGCTTTTACCCAAAGCATGAATTTGACAGTTCATCAGAGAACTCATACAGGAGAAAAACCCTATGAATG
TAATGAATGTGGAAAAGCCTTCAGTCAAAGCATGCATCTTATTGTACATCAGAGAAGCCATACTGGAGAA
AAACCCTATGAGTGTAGTCAGTGTGGAAAAGCCTTTAGTAAGAGCTCAACTCTTACCCTACATCAGCGAA
ATCACACTGGAGAAAAACCTTACAAATGTAACAAATGCGGGAAATCCTTTAGCCAAAGTACATATCTTAT
AGAACATCAGAGACTTCATTCTGGAGTAAAACCTTTTGAATGTAACGAGTGTGGAAAAGCTTTCAGTAAG
AATTCATCTCTAACTCAACATCGGAGAATTCACACTGGAGAGAAACCTTATGAGTGTATGGTGTGTGGAA
AACATTTCACTGGACGATCATCCCTTACCGTGCATCAGGTCATTCACACTGGAGAGAAACCTTATGAGTG
CAATGAATGTGGAAAGGCATTCAGCCAGAGTGCTTACCTTATTGAACATCAAAGAATTCATACTGGTGAG
AAACCCTATGAATGTGATCAGTGTGGAAAAGCCTTCATTAAGAATTCATCCCTTACAGTGCATCAGAGAA
CTCATACAGGAGAGAAACCCTATCAGTGTAATGAATGCGGAAAAGCCTTCAGCCGGAGTACAAACCTTAC
ACGACATCAAAGAACTCATACGTTGCCAACTTTCTTGTACAAAGTGGTTGATATCGGTAAGCCTATCCCT
AACCCTCTCCTCGGTCTCGATTCTACGTAGTAATGAACTAGCCCGTAACTTGAAAGTATTTCGATTTCTT
GGCTTTATATATCTTGTGGAAAGGACGACCAAATCACGATATTTTGAGTATA
