>Addgene plasmid #144630 | TFORF3154 | depositor partial sequence | sequence record 286006 | Barcode
CCAAATCACGATATTTTGAGTATA
